Addgene plasmid #207702: qTAG-N-Zeo-miRFP670nano3
Purpose: (Empty Backbone) Empty N-terminus donor cassette. Integrate homology arms to target the N-terminus insertion of a Zeo-2A-miRFP670nano3 cassette
Depositing lab: Laurence Pelletier. Depositing organization: Sinai Health System. Publication: qTAG: an adaptable plasmid scaffold for CRISPR-based endogenous tagging. Philip R, Sharma A, Matellan L, Erpf AC, Hsu WH, Tkach JM, Wyatt HDM, Pelletier L. EMBO J. 2024 Dec 12. doi: 10.1038/s44318-024-00337-5. PubMed 39668248.
Backbone
  Vector backbone: pUC19
  Backbone manufacturer: Invitrogen
  Backbone size (bp): 2686
  Vector type: Mammalian Expression, CRISPR ; Donor Cassette
  Selectable markers: Zeocin
Growth in bacteria
  Bacterial resistance: Ampicillin, 100 μg/mL
  Growth temperature: 37°C
  Growth strain: DH5alpha
  Copy number: High Copy
Gene/Insert
  Gene/Insert name: None
Terms and licenses: Academic/Nonprofit Terms; Industry Terms: Not Available to Industry
Depositor comments: Please visit https://www.biorxiv.org/content/10.1101/2023.11.01.565029v3 for bioRxiv preprint.
How to cite: qTAG-N-Zeo-miRFP670nano3 was a gift from Laurence Pelletier (Addgene plasmid # 207702 ; http://n2t.net/addgene:207702 ; RRID:Addgene_207702)
