[The description below was written by a language model from this plasmid's Addgene catalogue record and pLannotate feature annotations shown in this document.]
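Description:
qTAG-N-Zeo-miRFP670nano3 is an empty donor-cassette plasmid from the qTAG scaffold series for CRISPR-based endogenous tagging in mammalian cells. It is built on pUC19 and propagated in E. coli as a high-copy plasmid, using the ColE1/pUC-type origin and an AmpR (β-lactamase) gene with its own promoter for ampicillin selection. Remnants of the pUC19 lac region (lacZα fragment, lac promoter and operator, CAP site) flank the cassette, and the short bom, rop and lacI fragments are backbone residue rather than functional parts of the design.

The payload is a promoterless N-terminal tagging module. It begins with the ble gene from Streptoalloteichus hindustanus, which confers zeocin resistance. The catalogue purpose describes a 2A peptide following it, although the feature table does not annotate one. The near-infrared fluorescent protein comes next, and the annotation tool matches it to miRFP670nano, a biliverdin-dependent protein derived from Nostoc punctiforme. No mammalian promoter is annotated, consistent with expression depending on in-frame integration at the start of a target gene, so that the endogenous promoter drives both the resistance marker and the tagged protein, with the 2A expected to separate them. The ble region is bracketed by lox71 and lox66 sites in the same orientation, which should allow Cre-mediated excision of the selection marker after edited cells have been enriched, leaving the fluorescent tag fused to the target.

No insert or homology arms are present. Users add arms for their locus of interest on either side of the cassette to direct homology-directed repair at a Cas-induced break.
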