Features (pLannotate 1.2.2; 14 found; start..end, strand, type, name):
    137..236     +  misc_feature   bom (fragment): basis of mobility region from pBR322
    242..399     -  CDS            lacZα (fragment): LacZα fragment of β-galactosidase; lacZ fragment
    423..456     +  protein_bind   lox71: Left element (LE) mutant of loxP (Araki et al., 2010). Cre-mediated recombination occurs in the 8-bp core sequence (GCATACAT). Cre recombinase
    465..836     +  CDS            ble: BLE_STRHI - Experimental evidence at protein level: Swiss-Prot protein existence level 1. Binding protein with a strong affinity to the bleomycin family of antibiotics. From Streptoalloteichus hindustanus.
    909..942     +  protein_bind   lox66: Right element (RE) mutant of loxP (Araki et al., 2010). Cre-mediated recombination occurs in the 8-bp core sequence (GCATACAT). Cre recombinase
   1023..1463    +  CDS            miRFP670nano: miRFP670nano is a basic (constitutively fluorescent) near ir fluorescent protein published in 2019, derived from Nostoc punctiforme. It has very low acid sensitivity. It requires the cofactor biliverdin for fluorescence.
   1554..1570    -  protein_bind   lac operator: The lac repressor binds to the lac operator to inhibit transcription in E. coli. This inhibition can be relieved by adding lactose or isopropyl-β-D-thiogalactopyranoside (IPTG). lac repressor encoded by lacI
   1578..1608    -  promoter       lac promoter: promoter for the E. coli lac operon
   1623..1644    -  protein_bind   CAP binding site: CAP binding activates transcription in the presence of cAMP. E. coli catabolite activator protein
   1657..1749    -  CDS            lacI (fragment): lac repressor; lacI; The lac repressor binds to the lac operator to inhibit transcription in E. coli. This inhibition can be relieved by adding lactose or isopropyl-β-D-thiogalactopyranoside (IPTG).
   1932..2520    -  rep_origin     ori: high-copy-number ColE1/pMB1/pBR322/pUC origin of replication
   2691..3551    -  CDS            AmpR: β-lactamase; bla; confers resistance to ampicillin, carbenicillin, and related antibiotics
   3552..3656    -  promoter       AmpR promoter: bla
   3751..35      +  CDS            rop (fragment) (across the origin): Rop protein, which maintains plasmids at low copy number; rop
>Addgene plasmid #207702 | qTAG-N-Zeo-miRFP670nano3 | addgene full sequence | sequence record 413763 | Addgene NGS Result
TCGCGCGTTTCGGTGATGACGGTGAAAACCTCTGACACATGCAGCTCCCGGAGACGGTCACAGCTTGTCT
GTAAGCGGATGCCGGGAGCAGACAAGCCCGTCAGGGCGCGTCAGCGGGTGTTGGCGGGTGTCGGGGCTGG
CTTAACTATGCGGCATCAGAGCAGATTGTACTGAGAGTGCACCATATGCGGTGTGAAATACCGCACAGAT
GCGTAAGGAGAAAATACCGCATCAGGCGCCATTCGCCATTCAGGCTGCGCAACTGTTGGGAAGGGCGATC
GGTGCGGGCCTCTTCGCTATTACGCCAGCTGGCGAAAGGGGGATGTGCTGCAAGGCGATTAAGTTGGGTA
ACGCCAGGGTTTTCCCAGTCACGACGTTGTAAAACGACGGCCAGTGAATTCGGCAAGAGCAAGACCGGTA
GCTACCGTTCGTATAGCATACATTATACGAAGTTATCTGCTAGCATGGCCAAGTTGACCAGTGCCGTTCC
GGTGCTCACCGCGCGCGACGTCGCCGGAGCGGTCGAGTTCTGGACCGACCGGCTCGGGTTCAGCCGGGAC
TTCGTGGAGGACGACTTCGCCGGTGTGGTCCGGGACGACGTGACCCTGTTCATCAGCGCGGTCCAGGACC
AGGTGGTGCCGGACAACACCCTGGCCTGGGTGTGGGTGCGCGGCCTGGACGAGCTGTACGCCGAGTGGTC
GGAGGTCGTGTCCACGAACTTCCGGGACGCCTCCGGGCCGGCCATGACCGAGATCGGCGAGCAGCCGTGG
GGGCGGGAGTTCGCCCTGCGCGACCCGGCCGGCAACTGCGTGCACTTCGTGGCCGAGGAGCAGGACGGAT
CCGGAGCTACTAACTTCAGCCTGCTGAAGCAGGCCGGAGACGTGGAGGAGAACCCTGGACCTTCTAGAAT
AACTTCGTATAGCATACATTATACGAACGGTAGCACGCGTGGAGGTGGCGGTTCCGGCAAGCCCATCCCC
AACCCCCTGCTGGGCCTGGACAGCACCGGAGGTGGCGGATCAATGGCAAACCTGGACAAGATGCTGAACA
CCACCGTGACCGAGGTGCGCAAGTTCCTGCAAGCAGACAGAGTGTGCGTGTTCAAGTTCGAGGAAGATTA
CTCCGGCACCGTCAGCCACGAAGCCGTGGACGACAGATGGATTAGCATCCTGAAAACCCAGGTGCAGGAC
AGATACTTCATGGAAACCAGAGGCGAGGAATACGTCCACGGCAGATACCAGGCCATCGCCGACATCTACA
CAGCCAATCTGGTCGAGTGCTACAGAGACCTGCTGATCGAGTTTCAGGTGCGGGCCATTCTGGCTGTCCC
CATCCTGCAAGGCAAGAAGCTGTGGGGCCTGCTGGTGGCCCACCAACTGGCCGGCCCTCGGGAGTGGCAG
ACCTGGGAAATCGACTTCCTGAAACAGCAAGCCGTGGTGATGGGCATCGCCATCCAGCAGAGCGGTGGAG
GCGGATCTCTCGAGGGAGGAAGCGGAGGATCTGGCGGTACCAAGCTTGGCGTAATCATGGTCATAGCTGT
TTCCTGTGTGAAATTGTTATCCGCTCACAATTCCACACAACATACGAGCCGGAAGCATAAAGTGTAAAGC
CTGGGGTGCCTAATGAGTGAGCTAACTCACATTAATTGCGTTGCGCTCACTGCCCGCTTTCCAGTCGGGA
AACCTGTCGTGCCAGCTGCATTAATGAATCGGCCAACGCGCGGGGAGAGGCGGTTTGCGTATTGGGCGCT
CTTCCGCTTCCTCGCTCACTGACTCGCTGCGCTCGGTCGTTCGGCTGCGGCGAGCGGTATCAGCTCACTC
AAAGGCGGTAATACGGTTATCCACAGAATCAGGGGATAACGCAGGAAAGAACATGTGAGCAAAAGGCCAG
CAAAAGGCCAGGAACCGTAAAAAGGCCGCGTTGCTGGCGTTTTTCCATAGGCTCCGCCCCCCTGACGAGC
ATCACAAAAATCGACGCTCAAGTCAGAGGTGGCGAAACCCGACAGGACTATAAAGATACCAGGCGTTTCC
CCCTGGAAGCTCCCTCGTGCGCTCTCCTGTTCCGACCCTGCCGCTTACCGGATACCTGTCCGCCTTTCTC
CCTTCGGGAAGCGTGGCGCTTTCTCATAGCTCACGCTGTAGGTATCTCAGTTCGGTGTAGGTCGTTCGCT
CCAAGCTGGGCTGTGTGCACGAACCCCCCGTTCAGCCCGACCGCTGCGCCTTATCCGGTAACTATCGTCT
TGAGTCCAACCCGGTAAGACACGACTTATCGCCACTGGCAGCAGCCACTGGTAACAGGATTAGCAGAGCG
AGGTATGTAGGCGGTGCTACAGAGTTCTTGAAGTGGTGGCCTAACTACGGCTACACTAGAAGAACAGTAT
TTGGTATCTGCGCTCTGCTGAAGCCAGTTACCTTCGGAAAAAGAGTTGGTAGCTCTTGATCCGGCAAACA
AACCACCGCTGGTAGCGGTGGTTTTTTTGTTTGCAAGCAGCAGATTACGCGCAGAAAAAAAGGATCTCAA
GAAGATCCTTTGATCTTTTCTACGGGGTCTGACGCTCAGTGGAACGAAAACTCACGTTAAGGGATTTTGG
TCATGAGATTATCAAAAAGGATCTTCACCTAGATCCTTTTAAATTAAAAATGAAGTTTTAAATCAATCTA
AAGTATATATGAGTAAACTTGGTCTGACAGTTACCAATGCTTAATCAGTGAGGCACCTATCTCAGCGATC
TGTCTATTTCGTTCATCCATAGTTGCCTGACTCCCCGTCGTGTAGATAACTACGATACGGGAGGGCTTAC
CATCTGGCCCCAGTGCTGCAATGATACCGCGAGACCCACGCTCACCGGCTCCAGATTTATCAGCAATAAA
CCAGCCAGCCGGAAGGGCCGAGCGCAGAAGTGGTCCTGCAACTTTATCCGCCTCCATCCAGTCTATTAAT
TGTTGCCGGGAAGCTAGAGTAAGTAGTTCGCCAGTTAATAGTTTGCGCAACGTTGTTGCCATTGCTACAG
GCATCGTGGTGTCACGCTCGTCGTTTGGTATGGCTTCATTCAGCTCCGGTTCCCAACGATCAAGGCGAGT
TACATGATCCCCCATGTTGTGCAAAAAAGCGGTTAGCTCCTTCGGTCCTCCGATCGTTGTCAGAAGTAAG
TTGGCCGCAGTGTTATCACTCATGGTTATGGCAGCACTGCATAATTCTCTTACTGTCATGCCATCCGTAA
GATGCTTTTCTGTGACTGGTGAGTACTCAACCAAGTCATTCTGAGAATAGTGTATGCGGCGACCGAGTTG
CTCTTGCCCGGCGTCAATACGGGATAATACCGCGCCACATAGCAGAACTTTAAAAGTGCTCATCATTGGA
AAACGTTCTTCGGGGCGAAAACTCTCAAGGATCTTACCGCTGTTGAGATCCAGTTCGATGTAACCCACTC
GTGCACCCAACTGATCTTCAGCATCTTTTACTTTCACCAGCGTTTCTGGGTGAGCAAAAACAGGAAGGCA
AAATGCCGCAAAAAAGGGAATAAGGGCGACACGGAAATGTTGAATACTCATACTCTTCCTTTTTCAATAT
TATTGAAGCATTTATCAGGGTTATTGTCTCATGAGCGGATACATATTTGAATGTATTTAGAAAAATAAAC
AAATAGGGGTTCCGCGCACATTTCCCCGAAAAGTGCCACCTGACGTCTAAGAAACCATTATTATCATGAC
ATTAACCTATAAAAATAGGCGTATCACGAGGCCCTTTCGTC
